>Addgene plasmid #114092 | pCAG-hAsCas12a-RVR(S542R/K548V/N552R)-NLS(nucleoplasmin)-3xHA (AAS1065) | depositor full sequence | sequence record 215571 | pCAG-hAsCas12a-RVR(S542R/K548V/N552R)-NLS(nucleoplasmin)-3xHA (AAS1065) sequence 8890 bps
GTCGACATTGATTATTGACTAGTTATTAATAGTAATCAATTACGGGGTCATTAGTTCATAGCCCATATAT
GGAGTTCCGCGTTACATAACTTACGGTAAATGGCCCGCCTGGCTGACCGCCCAACGACCCCCGCCCATTG
ACGTCAATAATGACGTATGTTCCCATAGTAACGCCAATAGGGACTTTCCATTGACGTCAATGGGTGGACT
ATTTACGGTAAACTGCCCACTTGGCAGTACATCAAGTGTATCATATGCCAAGTACGCCCCCTATTGACGT
CAATGACGGTAAATGGCCCGCCTGGCATTATGCCCAGTACATGACCTTATGGGACTTTCCTACTTGGCAG
TACATCTACGTATTAGTCATCGCTATTACCATGGGTCGAGGTGAGCCCCACGTTCTGCTTCACTCTCCCC
ATCTCCCCCCCCTCCCCACCCCCAATTTTGTATTTATTTATTTTTTAATTATTTTGTGCAGCGATGGGGG
CGGGGGGGGGGGGGGCGCGCGCCAGGCGGGGCGGGGCGGGGCGAGGGGCGGGGCGGGGCGAGGCGGAGAG
GTGCGGCGGCAGCCAATCAGAGCGGCGCGCTCCGAAAGTTTCCTTTTATGGCGAGGCGGCGGCGGCGGCG
GCCCTATAAAAAGCGAAGCGCGCGGCGGGCGGGAGTCGCTGCGTTGCCTTCGCCCCGTGCCCCGCTCCGC
GCCGCCTCGCGCCGCCCGCCCCGGCTCTGACTGACCGCGTTACTCCCACAGGTGAGCGGGCGGGACGGCC
CTTCTCCTCCGGGCTGTAATTAGCGCTTGGTTTAATGACGGCTCGTTTCTTTTCTGTGGCTGCGTGAAAG
CCTTAAAGGGCTCCGGGAGGGCCCTTTGTGCGGGGGGGAGCGGCTCGGGGGGTGCGTGCGTGTGTGTGTG
CGTGGGGAGCGCCGCGTGCGGCCCGCGCTGCCCGGCGGCTGTGAGCGCTGCGGGCGCGGCGCGGGGCTTT
GTGCGCTCCGCGTGTGCGCGAGGGGAGCGCGGCCGGGGGCGGTGCCCCGCGGTGCGGGGGGGCTGCGAGG
GGAACAAAGGCTGCGTGCGGGGTGTGTGCGTGGGGGGGTGAGCAGGGGGTGTGGGCGCGGCGGTCGGGCT
GTAACCCCCCCCTGCACCCCCCTCCCCGAGTTGCTGAGCACGGCCCGGCTTCGGGTGCGGGGCTCCGTGC
GGGGCGTGGCGCGGGGCTCGCCGTGCCGGGCGGGGGGTGGCGGCAGGTGGGGGTGCCGGGCGGGGCGGGG
CCGCCTCGGGCCGGGGAGGGCTCGGGGGAGGGGCGCGGCGGCCCCGGAGCGCCGGCGGCTGTCGAGGCGC
GGCGAGCCGCAGCCATTGCCTTTTATGGTAATCGTGCGAGAGGGCGCAGGGACTTCCTTTGTCCCAAATC
TGGCGGAGCCGAAATCTGGGAGGCGCCGCCGCACCCCCTCTAGCGGGCGCGGGCGAAGCGGTGCGGCGCC
GGCAGGAAGGAAATGGGCGGGGAGGGCCTTCGTGCGTCGCCGCGCCGCCGTCCCCTTCTCCATCTCCAGC
CTCGGGGCTGCCGCAGGGGGACGGCTGCCTTCGGGGGGGACGGGGCAGGGCGGGGTTCGGCTTCTGGCGT
GTGACCGGCGGCTCTAGAGCCTCTGCTAACCATGTTCATGCCTTCTTCTTTTTCCTACAGCTCCTGGGCA
ACGTGCTGGTTATTGTGCTGTCTCATCATTTTGGCAAAGAATTCTGCAGTCGACGGTACCGCGGGCCCGG
GATCCACCGGTCGCCACCATGACACAGTTCGAGGGCTTTACCAACCTGTATCAGGTGAGCAAGACACTGC
GGTTTGAGCTGATCCCACAGGGCAAGACCCTGAAGCACATCCAGGAGCAGGGCTTCATCGAGGAGGACAA
GGCCCGCAATGATCACTACAAGGAGCTGAAGCCCATCATCGATCGGATCTACAAGACCTATGCCGACCAG
TGCCTGCAGCTGGTGCAGCTGGATTGGGAGAACCTGAGCGCCGCCATCGACTCCTATAGAAAGGAGAAAA
CCGAGGAGACAAGGAACGCCCTGATCGAGGAGCAGGCCACATATCGCAATGCCATCCACGACTACTTCAT
CGGCCGGACAGACAACCTGACCGATGCCATCAATAAGAGACACGCCGAGATCTACAAGGGCCTGTTCAAG
GCCGAGCTGTTTAATGGCAAGGTGCTGAAGCAGCTGGGCACCGTGACCACAACCGAGCACGAGAACGCCC
TGCTGCGGAGCTTCGACAAGTTTACAACCTACTTCTCCGGCTTTTATGAGAACAGGAAGAACGTGTTCAG
CGCCGAGGATATCAGCACAGCCATCCCACACCGCATCGTGCAGGACAACTTCCCCAAGTTTAAGGAGAAT
TGTCACATCTTCACACGCCTGATCACCGCCGTGCCCAGCCTGCGGGAGCACTTTGAGAACGTGAAGAAGG
CCATCGGCATCTTCGTGAGCACCTCCATCGAGGAGGTGTTTTCCTTCCCTTTTTATAACCAGCTGCTGAC
ACAGACCCAGATCGACCTGTATAACCAGCTGCTGGGAGGAATCTCTCGGGAGGCAGGCACCGAGAAGATC
AAGGGCCTGAACGAGGTGCTGAATCTGGCCATCCAGAAGAATGATGAGACAGCCCACATCATCGCCTCCC
TGCCACACAGATTCATCCCCCTGTTTAAGCAGATCCTGTCCGATAGGAACACCCTGTCTTTCATCCTGGA
GGAGTTTAAGAGCGACGAGGAAGTGATCCAGTCCTTCTGCAAGTACAAGACACTGCTGAGAAACGAGAAC
GTGCTGGAGACAGCCGAGGCCCTGTTTAACGAGCTGAACAGCATCGACCTGACACACATCTTCATCAGCC
ACAAGAAGCTGGAGACAATCAGCAGCGCCCTGTGCGACCACTGGGATACACTGAGGAATGCCCTGTATGA
GCGGAGAATCTCCGAGCTGACAGGCAAGATCACCAAGTCTGCCAAGGAGAAGGTGCAGCGCAGCCTGAAG
CACGAGGATATCAACCTGCAGGAGATCATCTCTGCCGCAGGCAAGGAGCTGAGCGAGGCCTTCAAGCAGA
AAACCAGCGAGATCCTGTCCCACGCACACGCCGCCCTGGATCAGCCACTGCCTACAACCCTGAAGAAGCA
GGAGGAGAAGGAGATCCTGAAGTCTCAGCTGGACAGCCTGCTGGGCCTGTACCACCTGCTGGACTGGTTT
GCCGTGGATGAGTCCAACGAGGTGGACCCCGAGTTCTCTGCCCGGCTGACCGGCATCAAGCTGGAGATGG
AGCCTTCTCTGAGCTTCTACAACAAGGCCAGAAATTATGCCACCAAGAAGCCCTACTCCGTGGAGAAGTT
CAAGCTGAACTTTCAGATGCCTACACTGGCCAGAGGCTGGGACGTGAATGTGGAGAAGAACAGAGGCGCC
ATCCTGTTTGTGAAGAACGGCCTGTACTATCTGGGCATCATGCCAAAGCAGAAGGGCAGGTATAAGGCCC
TGAGCTTCGAGCCCACAGAGAAAACCAGCGAGGGCTTTGATAAGATGTACTATGACTACTTCCCTGATGC
CGCCAAGATGATCCCAAAGTGCAGCACCCAGCTGAAGGCCGTGACAGCCCACTTTCAGACCCACACAACC
CCCATCCTGCTGTCCAACAATTTCATCGAGCCTCTGGAGATCACAAAGGAGATCTACGACCTGAACAATC
CTGAGAAGGAGCCAAAGAAGTTTCAGACAGCCTACGCCAAGAAAACCGGCGACCAGAAGGGCTACAGAGA
GGCCCTGTGCAAGTGGATCGACTTCACAAGGGATTTTCTGTCCAAGTATACCAAGACAACCTCTATCGAT
CTGTCTAGCCTGCGGCCATCCTCTCAGTATAAGGACCTGGGCGAGTACTATGCCGAGCTGAATCCCCTGC
TGTACCACATCAGCTTCCAGAGAATCGCCGAGAAGGAGATCATGGATGCCGTGGAGACAGGCAAGCTGTA
CCTGTTCCAGATCTATAACAAGGACTTTGCCAAGGGCCACCACGGCAAGCCTAATCTGCACACACTGTAT
TGGACCGGCCTGTTTTCTCCAGAGAACCTGGCCAAGACAAGCATCAAGCTGAATGGCCAGGCCGAGCTGT
TCTACCGCCCTAAGTCCAGGATGAAGAGGATGGCACACCGGCTGGGAGAGAAGATGCTGAACAAGAAGCT
GAAGGATCAGAAAACCCCAATCCCCGACACCCTGTACCAGGAGCTGTACGACTATGTGAATCACAGACTG
TCCCACGACCTGTCTGATGAGGCCAGGGCCCTGCTGCCCAACGTGATCACCAAGGAGGTGTCTCACGAGA
TCATCAAGGATAGGCGCTTTACCAGCGACAAGTTCTTTTTCCACGTGCCTATCACACTGAACTATCAGGC
CGCCAATTCCCCATCTAAGTTCAACCAGAGGGTGAATGCCTACCTGAAGGAGCACCCCGAGACACCTATC
ATCGGCATCGATCGGGGCGAGAGAAACCTGATCTATATCACAGTGATCGACTCCACCGGCAAGATCCTGG
AGCAGCGGAGCCTGAACACCATCCAGCAGTTTGATTACCAGAAGAAGCTGGACAACAGGGAGAAGGAGAG
GGTGGCAGCAAGGCAGGCCTGGTCTGTGGTGGGCACAATCAAGGATCTGAAGCAGGGCTATCTGAGCCAG
GTCATCCACGAGATCGTGGACCTGATGATCCACTACCAGGCCGTGGTGGTGCTGGAGAACCTGAATTTCG
GCTTTAAGAGCAAGAGGACCGGCATCGCCGAGAAGGCCGTGTACCAGCAGTTCGAGAAGATGCTGATCGA
TAAGCTGAATTGCCTGGTGCTGAAGGACTATCCAGCAGAGAAAGTGGGAGGCGTGCTGAACCCATACCAG
CTGACAGACCAGTTCACCTCCTTTGCCAAGATGGGCACCCAGTCTGGCTTCCTGTTTTACGTGCCTGCCC
CATATACATCTAAGATCGATCCCCTGACCGGCTTCGTGGACCCCTTCGTGTGGAAAACCATCAAGAATCA
CGAGAGCCGCAAGCACTTCCTGGAGGGCTTCGACTTTCTGCACTACGACGTGAAAACCGGCGACTTCATC
CTGCACTTTAAGATGAACAGAAATCTGTCCTTCCAGAGGGGCCTGCCCGGCTTTATGCCTGCATGGGATA
TCGTGTTCGAGAAGAACGAGACACAGTTTGACGCCAAGGGCACCCCTTTCATCGCCGGCAAGAGAATCGT
GCCAGTGATCGAGAATCACAGATTCACCGGCAGATACCGGGACCTGTATCCTGCCAACGAGCTGATCGCC
CTGCTGGAGGAGAAGGGCATCGTGTTCAGGGATGGCTCCAACATCCTGCCAAAGCTGCTGGAGAATGACG
ATTCTCACGCCATCGACACCATGGTGGCCCTGATCCGCAGCGTGCTGCAGATGCGGAACTCCAATGCCGC
CACAGGCGAGGACTATATCAACAGCCCCGTGCGCGATCTGAATGGCGTGTGCTTCGACTCCCGGTTTCAG
AACCCAGAGTGGCCCATGGACGCCGATGCCAATGGCGCCTACCACATCGCCCTGAAGGGCCAGCTGCTGC
TGAATCACCTGAAGGAGAGCAAGGATCTGAAGCTGCAGAACGGCATCTCCAATCAGGACTGGCTGGCCTA
CATCCAGGAGCTGCGCAACAAAAGGCCGGCGGCCACGAAAAAGGCCGGCCAGGCAAAAAAGAAAAAGGGA
TCCTACCCATACGATGTTCCAGATTACGCTTATCCCTACGACGTGCCTGATTATGCATACCCATATGATG
TCCCCGACTATGCCTAAAGCGGCCGCACTCCTCAGGTGCAGGCTGCCTATCAGAAGGTGGTGGCTGGTGT
GGCCAATGCCCTGGCTCACAAATACCACTGAGATCTTTTTCCCTCTGCCAAAAATTATGGGGACATCATG
AAGCCCCTTGAGCATCTGACTTCTGGCTAATAAAGGAAATTTATTTTCATTGCAATAGTGTGTTGGAATT
TTTTGTGTCTCTCACTCGGAAGGACATATGGGAGGGCAAATCATTTAAAACATCAGAATGAGTATTTGGT
TTAGAGTTTGGCAACATATGCCATATGCTGGCTGCCATGAACAAAGGTGGCTATAAAGAGGTCATCAGTA
TATGAAACAGCCCCCTGCTGTCCATTCCTTATTCCATAGAAAAGCCTTGACTTGAGGTTAGATTTTTTTT
ATATTTTGTTTTGTGTTATTTTTTTCTTTAACATCCCTAAAATTTTCCTTACATGTTTTACTAGCCAGAT
TTTTCCTCCTCTCCTGACTACTCCCAGTCATAGCTGTCCCTCTTCTCTTATGAAGATCCCTCGACCTGCA
GCCCAAGCTTGGCGTAATCATGGTCATAGCTGTTTCCTGTGTGAAATTGTTATCCGCTCACAATTCCACA
CAACATACGAGCCGGAAGCATAAAGTGTAAAGCCTGGGGTGCCTAATGAGTGAGCTAACTCACATTAATT
GCGTTGCGCTCACTGCCCGCTTTCCAGTCGGGAAACCTGTCGTGCCAGCGGATCCGCATCTCAATTAGTC
AGCAACCATAGTCCCGCCCCTAACTCCGCCCATCCCGCCCCTAACTCCGCCCAGTTCCGCCCATTCTCCG
CCCCATGGCTGACTAATTTTTTTTATTTATGCAGAGGCCGAGGCCGCCTCGGCCTCTGAGCTATTCCAGA
AGTAGTGAGGAGGCTTTTTTGGAGGCCTAGGCTTTTGCAAAAAGCTAACTTGTTTATTGCAGCTTATAAT
GGTTACAAATAAAGCAATAGCATCACAAATTTCACAAATAAAGCATTTTTTTCACTGCATTCTAGTTGTG
GTTTGTCCAAACTCATCAATGTATCTTATCATGTCTGGATCCGCTGCATTAATGAATCGGCCAACGCGCG
GGGAGAGGCGGTTTGCGTATTGGGCGCTCTTCCGCTTCCTCGCTCACTGACTCGCTGCGCTCGGTCGTTC
GGCTGCGGCGAGCGGTATCAGCTCACTCAAAGGCGGTAATACGGTTATCCACAGAATCAGGGGATAACGC
AGGAAAGAACATGTGAGCAAAAGGCCAGCAAAAGGCCAGGAACCGTAAAAAGGCCGCGTTGCTGGCGTTT
TTCCATAGGCTCCGCCCCCCTGACGAGCATCACAAAAATCGACGCTCAAGTCAGAGGTGGCGAAACCCGA
CAGGACTATAAAGATACCAGGCGTTTCCCCCTGGAAGCTCCCTCGTGCGCTCTCCTGTTCCGACCCTGCC
GCTTACCGGATACCTGTCCGCCTTTCTCCCTTCGGGAAGCGTGGCGCTTTCTCAATGCTCACGCTGTAGG
TATCTCAGTTCGGTGTAGGTCGTTCGCTCCAAGCTGGGCTGTGTGCACGAACCCCCCGTTCAGCCCGACC
GCTGCGCCTTATCCGGTAACTATCGTCTTGAGTCCAACCCGGTAAGACACGACTTATCGCCACTGGCAGC
AGCCACTGGTAACAGGATTAGCAGAGCGAGGTATGTAGGCGGTGCTACAGAGTTCTTGAAGTGGTGGCCT
AACTACGGCTACACTAGAAGGACAGTATTTGGTATCTGCGCTCTGCTGAAGCCAGTTACCTTCGGAAAAA
GAGTTGGTAGCTCTTGATCCGGCAAACAAACCACCGCTGGTAGCGGTGGTTTTTTTGTTTGCAAGCAGCA
GATTACGCGCAGAAAAAAAGGATCTCAAGAAGATCCTTTGATCTTTTCTACGGGGTCTGACGCTCAGTGG
AACGAAAACTCACGTTAAGGGATTTTGGTCATGAGATTATCAAAAAGGATCTTCACCTAGATCCTTTTAA
ATTAAAAATGAAGTTTTAAATCAATCTAAAGTATATATGAGTAAACTTGGTCTGACAGTTACCAATGCTT
AATCAGTGAGGCACCTATCTCAGCGATCTGTCTATTTCGTTCATCCATAGTTGCCTGACTCCCCGTCGTG
TAGATAACTACGATACGGGAGGGCTTACCATCTGGCCCCAGTGCTGCAATGATACCGCGAGACCCACGCT
CACCGGCTCCAGATTTATCAGCAATAAACCAGCCAGCCGGAAGGGCCGAGCGCAGAAGTGGTCCTGCAAC
TTTATCCGCCTCCATCCAGTCTATTAATTGTTGCCGGGAAGCTAGAGTAAGTAGTTCGCCAGTTAATAGT
TTGCGCAACGTTGTTGCCATTGCTACAGGCATCGTGGTGTCACGCTCGTCGTTTGGTATGGCTTCATTCA
GCTCCGGTTCCCAACGATCAAGGCGAGTTACATGATCCCCCATGTTGTGCAAAAAAGCGGTTAGCTCCTT
CGGTCCTCCGATCGTTGTCAGAAGTAAGTTGGCCGCAGTGTTATCACTCATGGTTATGGCAGCACTGCAT
AATTCTCTTACTGTCATGCCATCCGTAAGATGCTTTTCTGTGACTGGTGAGTACTCAACCAAGTCATTCT
GAGAATAGTGTATGCGGCGACCGAGTTGCTCTTGCCCGGCGTCAATACGGGATAATACCGCGCCACATAG
CAGAACTTTAAAAGTGCTCATCATTGGAAAACGTTCTTCGGGGCGAAAACTCTCAAGGATCTTACCGCTG
TTGAGATCCAGTTCGATGTAACCCACTCGTGCACCCAACTGATCTTCAGCATCTTTTACTTTCACCAGCG
TTTCTGGGTGAGCAAAAACAGGAAGGCAAAATGCCGCAAAAAAGGGAATAAGGGCGACACGGAAATGTTG
AATACTCATACTCTTCCTTTTTCAATATTATTGAAGCATTTATCAGGGTTATTGTCTCATGAGCGGATAC
ATATTTGAATGTATTTAGAAAAATAAACAAATAGGGGTTCCGCGCACATTTCCCCGAAAAGTGCCACCTG
Features (pLannotate 1.2.2; 20 found; start..end, strand, type, name):
      4..383     +  enhancer       CMV enhancer: human cytomegalovirus immediate early enhancer
    386..661     +  promoter       chicken β-actin promoter: No description available
    662..1670    +  intron         chimeric intron: chimera between introns from chicken β-actin and rabbit β-globin
   1719..1755    +  misc_feature   MCS (fragment): multiple cloning site
   1769..5689    +  CDS            AsCpf1: CRISPR-associated protein from Acidaminococcus sp. BV3L6 (Zetsche et al., 2015)
   5690..5737    +  CDS            nucleoplasmin NLS: bipartite nuclear localization signal from nucleoplasmin
   5744..5824    +  CDS            3xHA: three tandem HA epitope tags
   5837..5908    +  CDS            HBB (fragment): HBB_PONPY - Experimental evidence at transcript level: Swiss-Prot protein existence level 2. Involved in oxygen transport from the lung to the various peripheral tissues. From Pongo pygmaeus (Bornean orangutan).
   5979..6034    +  polyA_signal   β-globin poly(A) signal: rabbit β-globin polyadenylation signal (Gil and Proudfoot, 1987)
   6417..6433    -  protein_bind   lac operator: The lac repressor binds to the lac operator to inhibit transcription in E. coli. This inhibition can be relieved by adding lactose or isopropyl-β-D-thiogalactopyranoside (IPTG). lac repressor encoded by lacI
   6441..6471    -  promoter       lac promoter: promoter for the E. coli lac operon
   6486..6507    -  protein_bind   CAP binding site: CAP binding activates transcription in the presence of cAMP. E. coli catabolite activator protein
   6520..6559    -  CDS            lacI (fragment): lac repressor; lacI; The lac repressor binds to the lac operator to inhibit transcription in E. coli. This inhibition can be relieved by adding lactose or isopropyl-β-D-thiogalactopyranoside (IPTG).
   6566..6588    +  promoter       SV40 promoter (fragment): SV40 enhancer and early promoter
   6612..6747    +  rep_origin     SV40 ori: SV40 origin of replication
   6767..6901    +  polyA_signal   SV40 poly(A) signal: SV40 polyadenylation signal
   6903..6957    -  CDS            lacI (fragment): lac repressor; lacI; The lac repressor binds to the lac operator to inhibit transcription in E. coli. This inhibition can be relieved by adding lactose or isopropyl-β-D-thiogalactopyranoside (IPTG).
   7140..7728    -  rep_origin     ori: high-copy-number ColE1/pMB1/pBR322/pUC origin of replication
   7899..8759    -  CDS            AmpR: β-lactamase; bla; confers resistance to ampicillin, carbenicillin, and related antibiotics
   8760..8864    -  promoter       AmpR promoter: bla
