>Addgene plasmid #114092 | pCAG-hAsCas12a-RVR(S542R/K548V/N552R)-NLS(nucleoplasmin)-3xHA (AAS1065) | addgene full sequence | sequence record 230539 | Addgene Partial NGS Result
RGGCGGRGAGGKGCGGCGGCAGCCAATCAGAGCGGCGCGCTCCGAAAGTTTCCTTTTATGGCGAGGCGGC
GGCGGCGGCGGCCCTATAAAAAGCGAAGCGCGCGGCGGGCGGGAGTCGCTGCGCGCTGCCTTCGCCCCGT
GCCCCGCTCCGCCGCCGCCTCGCGCCGCCCGCCCCGGCTCTGACTGACCGCGTTACTCCCACAGGTGAGC
GGGCGGGACGGCCCTTCTCCTCCGGGCTGTAATTAGCGCTTGGTTTAATGACGGCTTGTTTCTTTTCTGT
GGCTGCGTGAAAGCCTTGAGGGGCTCCGGGAGGGCCCTTTGTGCGGGGGGAGCGGCTCGGGGGGTGCGTG
CGTGTGTGTGTGCGTGGGGAGCGCCGCGTGCGGCTCCGCGCTGCCCGGCGGCTGTGAGCGCTGCGGGCGC
GGCGCGGGGCTTTGTGCGCTCCGCAGTGTGCGCGAGGGGAGCGCGGCCGGGGGCGGTGCCCCGCGGTGCG
GGGGGGGCTGCGAGGGGAACAAAGGCTGCGTGCGGGGTGTGTGCGTGGGGGGGTGAGCAGGGGGTGTGGG
CGCGTCGGTCGGGCTGCAACCCCCCCTGCACCCCCCTCCCCGAGTTGCTGAGCACGGCCCGGCTTCGGGT
GCGGGGCTCCGTACGGGGCGTGGCGCGGGGCTCGCCGTGCCGGGCGGGGGGTGGCGGCAGGTGGGGGTGC
CGGGCGGGGCGGGGCCGCCTCGGGCCGGGGAGGGCTCGGGGGAGGGGCGCGGCGGCCCCCGGAGCGCCGG
CGGCTGTCGAGGCGCGGCGAGCCGCAGCCATTGCCTTTTATGGTAATCGTGCGAGAGGGCGCAGGGACTT
CCTTTGTCCCAAATCTGTGCGGAGCCGAAATCTGGGAGGCGCCGCCGCACCCCCTCTAGCGGGCGCGGGG
CGAAGCGGTGCGGCGCCGGCAGGAAGGAAATGGGCGGGGAGGGCCTTCGTGCGTCGCCGCGCCGCCGTCC
CCTTCTCCCTCTCCAGCCTCGGGGCTGTCCGCGGGGGGACGGCTGCCTTCGGGGGGGACGGGGCAGGGCG
GGGTTCGGCTTCTGGCGTGTGACCGGCGGCTCTAGAGCCTCTGCTAACCATGTTCATGCCTTCTTCTTTT
TCCTACAGCTCCTGGGCAACGTGCTGGTTATTGTGCTGTCTCATCATTTTGGCAAAGAATTCTGCAGTCG
ACGGTACCGCGGGCCCGGGATCCACCGGTCGCCACCATGACACAGTTCGAGGGCTTTACCAACCTGTATC
AGGTGAGCAAGACACTGCGGTTTGAGCTGATCCCACAGGGCAAGACCCTGAAGCACATCCAGGAGCAGGG
CTTCATCGAGGAGGACAAGGCCCGCAATGATCACTACAAGGAGCTGAAGCCCATCATCGATCGGATCTAC
AAGACCTATGCCGACCAGTGCCTGCAGCTGGTGCAGCTGGATTGGGAGAACCTGAGCGCCGCCATCGACT
CCTATAGAAAGGAGAAAACCGAGGAGACAAGGAACGCCCTGATCGAGGAGCAGGCCACATATCGCAATGC
CATCCACGACTACTTCATCGGCCGGACAGACAACCTGACCGATGCCATCAATAAGAGACACGCCGAGATC
TACAAGGGCCTGTTCAAGGCCGAGCTGTTTAATGGCAAGGTGCTGAAGCAGCTGGGCACCGTGACCACAA
CCGAGCACGAGAACGCCCTGCTGCGGAGCTTCGACAAGTTTACAACCTACTTCTCCGGCTTTTATGAGAA
CAGGAAGAACGTGTTCAGCGCCGAGGATATCAGCACAGCCATCCCACACCGCATCGTGCAGGACAACTTC
CCCAAGTTTAAGGAGAATTGTCACATCTTCACACGCCTGATCACCGCCGTGCCCAGCCTGCGGGAGCACT
TTGAGAACGTGAAGAAGGCCATCGGCATCTTCGTGAGCACCTCCATCGAGGAGGTGTTTTCCTTCCCTTT
TTATAACCAGCTGCTGACACAGACCCAGATCGACCTGTATAACCAGCTGCTGGGAGGAATCTCTCGGGAG
GCAGGCACCGAGAAGATCAAGGGCCTGAACGAGGTGCTGAATCTGGCCATCCAGAAGAATGATGAGACAG
CCCACATCATCGCCTCCCTGCCACACAGATTCATCCCCCTGTTTAAGCAGATCCTGTCCGATAGGAACAC
CCTGTCTTTCATCCTGGAGGAGTTTAAGAGCGACGAGGAAGTGATCCAGTCCTTCTGCAAGTACAAGACA
CTGCTGAGAAACGAGAACGTGCTGGAGACAGCCGAGGCCCTGTTTAACGAGCTGAACAGCATCGACCTGA
CACACATCTTCATCAGCCACAAGAAGCTGGAGACAATCAGCAGCGCCCTGTGCGACCACTGGGATACACT
GAGGAATGCCCTGTATGAGCGGAGAATCTCCGAGCTGACAGGCAAGATCACCAAGTCTGCCAAGGAGAAG
GTGCAGCGCAGCCTGAAGCACGAGGATATCAACCTGCAGGAGATCATCTCTGCCGCAGGCAAGGAGCTGA
GCGAGGCCTTCAAGCAGAAAACCAGCGAGATCCTGTCCCACGCACACGCCGCCCTGGATCAGCCACTGCC
TACAACCCTGAAGAAGCAGGAGGAGAAGGAGATCCTGAAGTCTCAGCTGGACAGCCTGCTGGGCCTGTAC
CACCTGCTGGACTGGTTTGCCGTGGATGAGTCCAACGAGGTGGACCCCGAGTTCTCTGCCCGGCTGACCG
GCATCAAGCTGGAGATGGAGCCTTCTCTGAGCTTCTACAACAAGGCCAGAAATTATGCCACCAAGAAGCC
CTACTCCGTGGAGAAGTTCAAGCTGAACTTTCAGATGCCTACACTGGCCAGAGGCTGGGACGTGAATGTG
GAGAAGAACAGAGGCGCCATCCTGTTTGTGAAGAACGGCCTGTACTATCTGGGCATCATGCCAAAGCAGA
AGGGCAGGTATAAGGCCCTGAGCTTCGAGCCCACAGAGAAAACCAGCGAGGGCTTTGATAAGATGTACTA
TGACTACTTCCCTGATGCCGCCAAGATGATCCCAAAGTGCAGCACCCAGCTGAAGGCCGTGACAGCCCAC
TTTCAGACCCACACAACCCCCATCCTGCTGTCCAACAATTTCATCGAGCCTCTGGAGATCACAAAGGAGA
TCTACGACCTGAACAATCCTGAGAAGGAGCCAAAGAAGTTTCAGACAGCCTACGCCAAGAAAACCGGCGA
CCAGAAGGGCTACAGAGAGGCCCTGTGCAAGTGGATCGACTTCACAAGGGATTTTCTGTCCAAGTATACC
AAGACAACCTCTATCGATCTGTCTAGCCTGCGGCCATCCTCTCAGTATAAGGACCTGGGCGAGTACTATG
CCGAGCTGAATCCCCTGCTGTACCACATCAGCTTCCAGAGAATCGCCGAGAAGGAGATCATGGATGCCGT
GGAGACAGGCAAGCTGTACCTGTTCCAGATCTATAACAAGGACTTTGCCAAGGGCCACCACGGCAAGCCT
AATCTGCACACACTGTATTGGACCGGCCTGTTTTCTCCAGAGAACCTGGCCAAGACAAGCATCAAGCTGA
ATGGCCAGGCCGAGCTGTTCTACCGCCCTAAGTCCAGGATGAAGAGGATGGCACACCGGCTGGGAGAGAA
GATGCTGAACAAGAAGCTGAAGGATCAGAAAACCCCAATCCCCGACACCCTGTACCAGGAGCTGTACGAC
TATGTGAATCACAGACTGTCCCACGACCTGTCTGATGAGGCCAGGGCCCTGCTGCCCAACGTGATCACCA
AGGAGGTGTCTCACGAGATCATCAAGGATAGGCGCTTTACCAGCGACAAGTTCTTTTTCCACGTGCCTAT
CACACTGAACTATCAGGCCGCCAATTCCCCATCTAAGTTCAACCAGAGGGTGAATGCCTACCTGAAGGAG
CACCCCGAGACACCTATCATCGGCATCGATCGGGGCGAGAGAAACCTGATCTATATCACAGTGATCGACT
CCACCGGCAAGATCCTGGAGCAGCGGAGCCTGAACACCATCCAGCAGTTTGATTACCAGAAGAAGCTGGA
CAACAGGGAGAAGGAGAGGGTGGCAGCAAGGCAGGCCTGGTCTGTGGTGGGCACAATCAAGGATCTGAAG
CAGGGCTATCTGAGCCAGGTCATCCACGAGATCGTGGACCTGATGATCCACTACCAGGCCGTGGTGGTGC
TGGAGAACCTGAATTTCGGCTTTAAGAGCAAGAGGACCGGCATCGCCGAGAAGGCCGTGTACCAGCAGTT
CGAGAAGATGCTGATCGATAAGCTGAATTGCCTGGTGCTGAAGGACTATCCAGCAGAGAAAGTGGGAGGC
GTGCTGAACCCATACCAGCTGACAGACCAGTTCACCTCCTTTGCCAAGATGGGCACCCAGTCTGGCTTCC
TGTTTTACGTGCCTGCCCCATATACATCTAAGATCGATCCCCTGACCGGCTTCGTGGACCCCTTCGTGTG
GAAAACCATCAAGAATCACGAGAGCCGCAAGCACTTCCTGGAGGGCTTCGACTTTCTGCACTACGACGTG
AAAACCGGCGACTTCATCCTGCACTTTAAGATGAACAGAAATCTGTCCTTCCAGAGGGGCCTGCCCGGCT
TTATGCCTGCATGGGATATCGTGTTCGAGAAGAACGAGACACAGTTTGACGCCAAGGGCACCCCTTTCAT
CGCCGGCAAGAGAATCGTGCCAGTGATCGAGAATCACAGATTCACCGGCAGATACCGGGACCTGTATCCT
GCCAACGAGCTGATCGCCCTGCTGGAGGAGAAGGGCATCGTGTTCAGGGATGGCTCCAACATCCTGCCAA
AGCTGCTGGAGAATGACGATTCTCACGCCATCGACACCATGGTGGCCCTGATCCGCAGCGTGCTGCAGAT
GCGGAACTCCAATGCCGCCACAGGCGAGGACTATATCAACAGCCCCGTGCGCGATCTGAATGGCGTGTGC
TTCGACTCCCGGTTTCAGAACCCAGAGTGGCCCATGGACGCCGATGCCAATGGCGCCTACCACATCGCCC
TGAAGGGCCAGCTGCTGCTGAATCACCTGAAGGAGAGCAAGGATCTGAAGCTGCAGAACGGCATCTCCAA
TCAGGACTGGCTGGCCTACATCCAGGAGCTGCGCAACAAAAGGCCGGCGGCCACGAAAAAGGCCGGCCAG
GCAAAAAAGAAAAAGGGATCCTACCCATACGATGTTCCAGATTACGCTTATCCCTACGACGTGCCTGATT
ATGCATACCCATATGATGTCCCCGACTATGCCTAAAGCGGCCGCACTCCTCAGGTGCAGGCTGCCTATCA
GAAGGTGGTGGCTGGTGTGGCCAATGCCCTGGCTCACAAATACCACTGAGATCTTTTTCCCTCTGCCAAA
AATTATGGGGACATCATGAAGCCCCTTGAGCATCTGACTTCTGGCTAATAAAGGAAATTTATTTTCATTG
CAATAGTGTGTTGGAATTTTTTGTGTCTCTCACTCGGAAGGACATATGGGAGGGCAAATCATTTAAAACA
TCAGAATGAGTATTTGGTTTAGAGTTTGGCAACATATGCCCATATGCTGGCTGCCATGAACAAAGGTTGG
CTATAAAGAGGTCATCAGTATATGAAACAGCCCCCTGCTGTCCATTCCTTATTCCATAGAAAAGCCTTGA
CTTGAGGTTAGATTTTTTTTATATTTTGTTTTGTGTTATTTTTTTCTTTAACATCCCTAAAATTTTCCTT
ACATGTTTTACTAGCCAGATTTTTCCTCCTCTCCTGACTACTCCCAGTCATAGCTGTCCCTCTTCTCTTA
TGGAGATCCCTCGACCTGCAGCCCAAGCTTGGCGTAATCATGGTCATAGCTGTTTCCTGTGTGAAATTGT
TATCCGCTCACAATTCCACACAACATACGAGCCGGAAGCATAAAGTGTAAAGCCTGGGGTGCCTAATGAG
TGAGCTAACTCACATTAATTGCGTTGCGCTCACTGCCCGCTTTCCAGTCGGGAAACCTGTCGTGCCAGCG
GATCCGCATCTCAATTAGTCAGCAACCATAGTCCCGCCCCTAACTCCGCCCATCCCGCCCCTAACTCCGC
CCAGTTCCGCCCATTCTCCGCCCCATGGCTGACTAATTTTTTTTATTTATGCAGAGGCCGAGGCCGCCTC
GGCCTCTGAGCTATTCCAGAAGTAGTGAGGAGGCTTTTTTGGAGGCCTAGGCTTTTGCAAAAAGCTAACT
TGTTTATTGCAGCTTATAATGGTTACAAATAAAGCAATAGCATCACAAATTTCACAAATAAAGCATTTTT
TTCACTGCATTCTAGTTGTGGTTTGTCCAAACTCATCAATGTATCTTATCATGTCTGGATCCGCTGCATT
AATGAATCGGCCAACGCGCGGGGAGAGGCGGTTTGCGTATTGGGCGCTCTTCCGCTTCCTCGCTCACTGA
CTCGCTGCGCTCGGTCGTTCGGCTGCGGCGAGCGGTATCAGCTCACTCAAAGGCGGTAATACGGTTATCC
ACAGAATCAGGGGATAACGCAGGAAAGAACATGTGAGCAAAAGGCCAGCAAAAGGCCAGGAACCGTAAAA
AGGCCGCGTTGCTGGCGTTTTTCCATAGGCTCCGCCCCCCTGACGAGCATCACAAAAATCGACGCTCAAG
TCAGAGGTGGCGAAACCCGACAGGACTATAAAGATACCAGGCGTTTCCCCCTGGAAGCTCCCTCGTGCGC
TCTCCTGTTCCGACCCTGCCGCTTACCGGATACCTGTCCGCCTTTCTCCCTTCGGGAAGCGTGGCGCTTT
CTCATAGCTCACGCTGTAGGTATCTCAGTTCGGTGTAGGTCGTTCGCTCCAAGCTGGGCTGTGTGCACGA
ACCCCCCGTTCAGCCCGACCGCTGCGCCTTATCCGGTAACTATCGTCTTGAGTCCAACCCGGTAAGACAC
GACTTATCGCCACTGGCAGCAGCCACTGGTAACAGGATTAGCAGAGCGAGGTATGTAGGCGGTGCTACAG
AGTTCTTGAAGTGGTGGCCTAACTACGGCTACACTAGAAGAACAGTATTTGGTATCTGCGCTCTGCTGAA
GCCAGTTACCTTCGGAAAAAGAGTTGGTAGCTCTTGATCCGGCAAACAAACCACCGCTGGTAGCGGTGGT
TTTTTTGTTTGCAAGCAGCAGATTACGCGCAGAAAAAAAGGATCTCAAGAAGATCCTTTGATCTTTTCTA
CGGGGTCTGACGCTCAGTGGAACGAAAACTCACGTTAAGGGATTTTGGTCATGAGATTATCAAAAAGGAT
CTTCACCTAGATCCTTTTAAATTAAAAATGAAGTTTTAAATCAATCTAAAGTATATATGAGTAAACTTGG
TCTGACAGTTACCAATGCTTAATCAGTGAGGCACCTATCTCAGCGATCTGTCTATTTCGTTCATCCATAG
TTGCCTGACTCCCCGTCGTGTAGATAACTACGATACGGGAGGGCTTACCATCTGGCCCCAGTGCTGCAAT
GATACCGCGAGACCCACGCTCACCGGCTCCAGATTTATCAGCAATAAACCAGCCAGCCGGAAGGGCCGAG
CGCAGAAGTGGTCCTGCAACTTTATCCGCCTCCATCCAGTCTATTAATTGTTGCCGGGAAGCTAGAGTAA
GTAGTTCGCCAGTTAATAGTTTGCGCAACGTTGTTGCCATTGCTACAGGCATCGTGGTGTCACGCTCGTC
GTTTGGTATGGCTTCATTCAGCTCCGGTTCCCAACGATCAAGGCGAGTTACATGATCCCCCATGTTGTGC
AAAAAAGCGGTTAGCTCCTTCGGTCCTCCGATCGTTGTCAGAAGTAAGTTGGCCGCAGTGTTATCACTCA
TGGTTATGGCAGCACTGCATAATTCTCTTACTGTCATGCCATCCGTAAGATGCTTTTCTGTGACTGGTGA
GTACTCAACCAAGTCATTCTGAGAATAGTGTATGCGGCGACCGAGTTGCTCTTGCCCGGCGTCAATACGG
GATAATACCGCGCCACATAGCAGAACTTTAAAAGTGCTCATCATTGGAAAACGTTCTTCGGGGCGAAAAC
TCTCAAGGATCTTACCGCTGTTGAGATCCAGTTCGATGTAACCCACTCGTGCACCCAACTGATCTTCAGC
ATCTTTTACTTTCACCAGCGTTTCTGGGTGAGCAAAAACAGGAAGGCAAAATGCCGCAAAAAAGGGAATA
AGGGCGACACGGAAATGTTGAATACTCATACTCTTCCTTTTTCAATATTATTGAAGCATTTATCAGGGTT
ATTGTCTCATGAGCGGATACATATTTGAATGTATTTAGAAAAATAAACAAATAGGGGTTCCGCGCACATT
TCCCCGAAAAGTGCCACCTGGGTCGACATTGATTATTGACTAGTTATTAATAGTAATCAATTACGGGGTC
ATTAGTTCATAGCCCATATATGGAGTTCCGCGTTACATAACTTACGGTAAATGGCCCGCCTGGCTGACCG
CCCAACGACCCCCGCCCATTGACGTCAATAATGACGTATGTTCCCATAGTAACGCCAATAGGGACTTTCC
ATTGACGTCAATGGGTGGAGTATTTACGGTAAACTGCCCACTTGGCAGTACATCAAGTGTATCATATGCC
AAGTACGCCCCCTATTGACGTCAATGACGGTAAATGGCCCGCCTGGCATTATGCCCAGTACATGACCTTA
TGGGACTTTCCTACTTGGCAGTACATCTACGTATTAGTCATCGCTATTACCATGGTCGAGGTGAGCCCCA
CGTTCTGCTTCACTCTCCCCATCTCCCCCCCCTCCCCACCCCCAATTTTGTATTTATTTATTTTTTAATT
ATTTTGTGCAGCGATGGGGGCGGGGGGGGGGGGGGNSGCGCGCCRGGSGGGGSGGGGSGGGGSGRGGGGS
GGGGSGGGGSG
Features (pLannotate 1.2.2; 21 found; start..end, strand, type, name):
      2..111     +  promoter       chicken β-actin promoter (fragment): contains a 21-bp deletion relative to the standard chicken β-actin promoter
    112..1128    +  intron         chimeric intron: chimera between introns from chicken β-actin and rabbit β-globin
   1177..1213    +  misc_feature   MCS (fragment): multiple cloning site
   1227..5147    +  CDS            AsCpf1: CRISPR-associated protein from Acidaminococcus sp. BV3L6 (Zetsche et al., 2015)
   5148..5195    +  CDS            nucleoplasmin NLS: bipartite nuclear localization signal from nucleoplasmin
   5202..5282    +  CDS            3xHA: three tandem HA epitope tags
   5295..5366    +  CDS            HBB (fragment): HBB_PONPY - Experimental evidence at transcript level: Swiss-Prot protein existence level 2. Involved in oxygen transport from the lung to the various peripheral tissues. From Pongo pygmaeus (Bornean orangutan).
   5437..5492    +  polyA_signal   β-globin poly(A) signal: rabbit β-globin polyadenylation signal (Gil and Proudfoot, 1987)
   5877..5893    -  protein_bind   lac operator: The lac repressor binds to the lac operator to inhibit transcription in E. coli. This inhibition can be relieved by adding lactose or isopropyl-β-D-thiogalactopyranoside (IPTG). lac repressor encoded by lacI
   5901..5931    -  promoter       lac promoter: promoter for the E. coli lac operon
   5946..5967    -  protein_bind   CAP binding site: CAP binding activates transcription in the presence of cAMP. E. coli catabolite activator protein
   5980..6019    -  CDS            lacI (fragment): lac repressor; lacI; The lac repressor binds to the lac operator to inhibit transcription in E. coli. This inhibition can be relieved by adding lactose or isopropyl-β-D-thiogalactopyranoside (IPTG).
   6026..6048    +  promoter       SV40 promoter (fragment): SV40 enhancer and early promoter
   6072..6207    +  rep_origin     SV40 ori: SV40 origin of replication
   6227..6361    +  polyA_signal   SV40 poly(A) signal: SV40 polyadenylation signal
   6363..6417    -  CDS            lacI (fragment): lac repressor; lacI; The lac repressor binds to the lac operator to inhibit transcription in E. coli. This inhibition can be relieved by adding lactose or isopropyl-β-D-thiogalactopyranoside (IPTG).
   6600..7188    -  rep_origin     ori: high-copy-number ColE1/pMB1/pBR322/pUC origin of replication
   7359..8219    -  CDS            AmpR: β-lactamase; bla; confers resistance to ampicillin, carbenicillin, and related antibiotics
   8220..8324    -  promoter       AmpR promoter: bla
   8355..8734    +  enhancer       CMV enhancer: human cytomegalovirus immediate early enhancer
   8736..8855    +  promoter       chicken β-actin promoter (fragment): contains a 21-bp deletion relative to the standard chicken β-actin promoter
