[The description below was written by a language model from this plasmid's Addgene catalogue record and pLannotate feature annotations shown in this document.]
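Description:
pCAG-hAsCas12a-RVR(S542R/K548V/N552R)-NLS(nucleoplasmin)-3xHA (AAS1065) is a mammalian expression plasmid built on the pCAG-CFP backbone, with the insert introduced by Gibson cloning. It is propagated in E. coli through a high-copy ColE1/pUC-type origin and selected with ampicillin via the β-lactamase gene and its native promoter. The backbone also carries an SV40 origin of replication with an adjacent SV40 poly(A) signal. Remnants of the lac promoter/operator region and short lacI fragments appear to be cloning-vector leftovers with no role in the payload. No mammalian selection marker is annotated, consistent with use by transient transfection.

The payload is a human codon-optimized Acidaminococcus sp. Cas12a (Cpf1) nuclease carrying the S542R, K548V and N552R substitutions that define the "RVR" variant. According to the associated publication title, the plasmid belongs to work on Cas12a variants with improved targeting ranges. Expression is driven by the composite CAG promoter, made up of the CMV immediate-early enhancer, the chicken β-actin promoter and a chimeric β-actin/β-globin intron, which gives strong constitutive transcription in many mammalian cell types. The nuclease is fused at its C-terminus to a bipartite nucleoplasmin nuclear localization signal and a 3xHA epitope tag for immunodetection. The transcript ends at a rabbit β-globin polyadenylation signal, and the short "HBB" hit just upstream most likely reflects globin-derived 3′ sequence rather than a separate coding element. No crRNA cassette is annotated, so a guide must be supplied separately.

Two sequence records are provided, a depositor full sequence (8,890 nt) and a sequencing-derived assembly (8,901 nt). They show the same feature order and differ mainly in where the circular sequence is numbered from, which splits the β-actin promoter annotation in the latter.
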