Addgene plasmid #114092: pCAG-hAsCas12a-RVR(S542R/K548V/N552R)-NLS(nucleoplasmin)-3xHA (AAS1065)
Purpose: CAG promoter expression plasmid for human codon optimized AsCas12a-RVR(S542R/K548V/N552R) nuclease with C-terminal NLS and HA tag
Depositing lab: Keith Joung & Benjamin Kleinstiver. Depositing organization: Massachusetts General Hospital. Publication: Engineered CRISPR-Cas12a variants with increased activities and improved targeting ranges for gene, epigenetic and base editing. Kleinstiver BP, Sousa AA, Walton RT, Tak YE, Hsu JY, Clement K, Welch MM, Horng JE, Malagon-Lopez J, Scarfo I, Maus MV, Pinello L, Aryee MJ, Joung JK. Nat Biotechnol. 2019 Feb 11. pii: 10.1038/s41587-018-0011-0. doi: 10.1038/s41587-018-0011-0. PubMed 30742127.
Backbone
  Vector backbone: pCAG-CFP
  Backbone manufacturer: Cepko Lab (Addgene plasmid #11179)
  Vector type: Mammalian Expression
Growth in bacteria
  Bacterial resistance: Ampicillin, 100 μg/mL
  Growth temperature: 37°C
  Growth strain: DH5alpha
  Copy number: High Copy
Gene/Insert
  Gene/Insert name: human codon optimized AsCas12a (S542R/K548V/N552R) (alt name: AAS1065)
  Species: Synthetic
  Mutation: S542R, K548V and N552R
  Tag / fusion protein: NLS(nucleoplasmin) and 3xHA (C terminal on insert)
  Cloning method: Gibson Cloning
Terms and licenses: Academic/Nonprofit Terms; Industry Terms: Not Available to Industry
How to cite: pCAG-hAsCas12a-RVR(S542R/K548V/N552R)-NLS(nucleoplasmin)-3xHA (AAS1065) was a gift from Keith Joung & Benjamin Kleinstiver (Addgene plasmid # 114092 ; http://n2t.net/addgene:114092 ; RRID:Addgene_114092)
